>Addgene plasmid #178451 | pFUW-TetO-BATF | addgene full sequence | sequence record 352062 | Addgene NGS Result
TAGATCTCGAGTTTACCACTCCCTATCAGTGATAGAGAAAAGTGAAAGTCGAGTTTACCACTCCCTATCA
GTGATAGAGAAAAGTGAAAGTCGAGTTTACCACTCCCTATCAGTGATAGAGAAAAGTGAAAGTCGAGTTT
ACCACTCCCTATCAGTGATAGAGAAAAGTGAAAGTCGAGTTTACCACTCCCTATCAGTGATAGAGAAAAG
TGAAAGTCGAGTTTACCACTCCCTATCAGTGATAGAGAAAAGTGAAAGTCGAGTTTACCACTCCCTATCA
GTGATAGAGAAAAGTGAAAGTCGAGCTCGGTACCCGGGTCGAGGTAGGCGTGTACGGTGGGAGGCCTATA
TAAGCAGAGCTCGTTTAGTGAACCGTCAGATCGCCTGGAGACGCCATCCACGCTGTTTTGACCTCCATAG
AAGACACCGGGACCGATCCAGCCTCCGCGGCCCCGAATTCACCGGTTCTAGAATGCCTCACAGCTCCGAC
AGCAGTGACTCCAGCTTCAGCCGCTCTCCTCCCCCTGGCAAACAGGACTCATCTGATGATGTGAGAAGAG
TTCAGAGGAGGGAGAAAAATCGTATTGCCGCCCAGAAGAGCCGACAGAGGCAGACACAGAAGGCCGACAC
CCTGCACCTGGAGAGCGAAGACCTGGAGAAACAGAACGCGGCTCTACGCAAGGAGATCAAGCAGCTCACA
GAGGAACTGAAGTACTTCACGTCGGTGCTGAACAGCCACGAGCCCCTGTGCTCGGTGCTGGCCGCCAGCA
CGCCCTCGCCCCCCGAGGTGGTGTACAGCGCCCACGCATTCCACCAACCTCATGTCAGCTCCCCGCGCTT
CCAGCCCTGATTCGAAGATATCAAGCTTATCGATAATCAACCTCTGGATTACAAAATTTGTGAAAGATTG
ACTGGTATTCTTAACTATGTTGCTCCTTTTACGCTATGTGGATACGCTGCTTTAATGCCTTTGTATCATG
CTATTGCTTCCCGTATGGCTTTCATTTTCTCCTCCTTGTATAAATCCTGGTTGCTGTCTCTTTATGAGGA
GTTGTGGCCCGTTGTCAGGCAACGTGGCGTGGTGTGCACTGTGTTTGCTGACGCAACCCCCACTGGTTGG
GGCATTGCCACCACCTGTCAGCTCCTTTCCGGGACTTTCGCTTTCCCCCTCCCTATTGCCACGGCGGAAC
TCATCGCCGCCTGCCTTGCCCGCTGCTGGACAGGGGCTCGGCTGTTGGGCACTGACAATTCCGTGGTGTT
GTCGGGGAAATCATCGTCCTTTCCTTGGCTGCTCGCCTGTGTTGCCACCTGGATTCTGCGCGGGACGTCC
TTCTGCTACGTCCCTTCGGCCCTCAATCCAGCGGACCTTCCTTCCCGCGGCCTGCTGCCGGCTCTGCGGC
CTCTTCCGCGTCTTCGCCTTCGCCCTCAGACGAGTCGGATCTCCCTTTGGGCCGCCTCCCCGCATCGATA
CCGTCGACCTCGAGACCTAGAAAAACATGGAGCAATCACAAGTAGCAATACAGCAGCTACCAATGCTGAT
TGTGCCTGGCTAGAAGCACAAGAGGAGGAGGAGGTGGGTTTTCCAGTCACACCTCAGGTACCTTTAAGAC
CAATGACTTACAAGGCAGCTGTAGATCTTAGCCACTTTTTAAAAGAAAAGGGGGGACTGGAAGGGCTAAT
TCACTCCCAACGAAGACAAGATATCCTTGATCTGTGGATCTACCACACACAAGGCTACTTCCCTGATTGG
CAGAACTACACACCAGGGCCAGGGATCAGATATCCACTGACCTTTGGATGGTGCTACAAGCTAGTACCAG
TTGAGCAAGAGAAGGTAGAAGAAGCCAATGAAGGAGAGAACACCCGCTTGTTACACCCTGTGAGCCTGCA
TGGGATGGATGACCCGGAGAGAGAAGTATTAGAGTGGAGGTTTGACAGCCGCCTAGCATTTCATCACATG
GCCCGAGAGCTGCATCCGGACTGTACTGGGTCTCTCTGGTTAGACCAGATCTGAGCCTGGGAGCTCTCTG
GCTAACTAGGGAACCCACTGCTTAAGCCTCAATAAAGCTTGCCTTGAGTGCTTCAAGTAGTGTGTGCCCG
TCTGTTGTGTGACTCTGGTAACTAGAGATCCCTCAGACCCTTTTAGTCAGTGTGGAAAATCTCTAGCAGG
GCCCGTTTAAACCCGCTGATCAGCCTCGACTGTGCCTTCTAGTTGCCAGCCATCTGTTGTTTGCCCCTCC
CCCGTGCCTTCCTTGACCCTGGAAGGTGCCACTCCCACTGTCCTTTCCTAATAAAATGAGGAAATTGCAT
CGCATTGTCTGAGTAGGTGTCATTCTATTCTGGGGGGTGGGGTGGGGCAGGACAGCAAGGGGGAGGATTG
GGAAGACAATAGCAGGCATGCTGGGGATGCGGTGGGCTCTATGGCTTCTGAGGCGGAAAGAACCAGCTGG
GGCTCTAGGGGGTATCCCC
[124 nt withheld, positions 2470-2593]
C
[91 nt withheld, positions 2595-2685]
A
[49 nt withheld, positions 2687-2735]
CCTTTGACGTTGGAGTCCACGTTCTTT
[37 nt withheld, positions 2763-2799]
ACCCTATCTCGGTCTATTCTTTTGATTTATAAGGGATTTTGCCGATTTCGGCCTATTGGTTAAAAAATGA
GCTGATTTAACAAAAATTTAACGCGAATTAATTCTGTGGAATGTGTGTCAGTTAGGGTGTGGAAAGTCCC
CAGGCTCCCCAGCAGGCAGAAGTATGCAAAGCATGCATCTCAATTAGTCAGCAACCAGGTGTGGAAAGTC
CCCAGGCTCCCCAGCAGGCAGAAGTATGCAAAGCATGCATCTCAATTAGTCAGCAACCATAGTCCCGCCC
CTAACTCCGCCCATCCCGCCCCTAACTCCGCCCAGTTCCGCCCATTCTCCGCCCCATGGCTGACTAATTT
TTTTTATTTATGCAGAGGCCGAGGCCGCCTCTGCCTCTGAGCTATTCCAGAAGTAGTGAGGAGGCTTTTT
TGGAGGCCTAGGCTTTTGCAAAAAGCTCCCGGGAGCTTGTATATCCATTTTCGGATCTGATCAGCACGTG
TTGACAATTAATCATCGGCATAGTATATCGGCATAGTATAATACGACAAGGTGAGGAACTAAACCATGGC
CAAGTTGACCAGTGCCGTTCCGGTGCTCACCGCGCGCGACGTCGCCGGAGCGGTCGAGTTCTGGACCGAC
CGGCTCGGGTTCTCCCGGGACTTCGTGGAGGACGACTTCGCCGGTGTGGTCCGGGACGACGTGACCCTGT
TCATCAGCGCGGTCCAGGACCAGGTGGTGCCGGACAACACCCTGGCCTGGGTGTGGGTGCGCGGCCTGGA
CGAGCTGTACGCCGAGTGGTCGGAGGTCGTGTCCACGAACTTCCGGGACGCCTCCGGGCCGGCCATGACC
GAGATCGGCGAGCAGCCGTGGGGGCGGGAGTTCGCCCTGCGCGACCCGGCCGGCAACTGCGTGCACTTCG
TGGCCGAGGAGCAGGACTGACACGTGCTACGAGATTTCGATTCCACCGCCGCCTTCTATGAAAGGTTGGG
CTTCGGAATCGTTTTCCGGGACGCCGGCTGGATGATCCTCCAGCGCGGGGATCTCATGCTGGAGTTCTTC
GCCCACCCCAACTTGTTTATTGCAGCTTATAATGGTTACAAATAAAGCAATAGCATCACAAATTTCACAA
ATAAAGCATTTTTTTCACTGCATTCTAGTTGTGGTTTGTCCAAACTCATCAATGTATCTTATCATGTCTG
TATACCGTCGACCTCTAGCTAGAGCTTGGCGTAATCATGGTCATAGCTGTTTCCTGTGTGAAATTGTTAT
CCGCTCACAATTCCACACAACATACGAGCCGGAAGCATAAAGTGTAAAGCCTGGGGTGCCTAATGAGTGA
GCTAACTCACATTAATTGCGTTGCGCTCACTGCCCGCTTTCCAGTCGGGAAACCTGTCGTGCCAGCTGCA
TTAATGAATCGGCCAACGCGCGGGGAGAGGCGGTTTGCGTATTGGGCGCTCTTCCGCTTCCTCGCTCACT
GACTCGCTGCGCTCGGTCGTTCGGCTGCGGCGAGCGGTATCAGCTCACTCAAAGGCGGTAATACGGTTAT
CCACAGAATCAGGGGATAACGCAGGAAAGAACATGTGAGCAAAAGGCCAGCAAAAGGCCAGGAACCGTAA
AAAGGCCGCGTTGCTGGCGTTTTTCCATAGGCTCCGCCCCCCTGACGAGCATCACAAAAATCGACGCTCA
AGTCAGAGGTGGCGAAACCCGACAGGACTATAAAGATACCAGGCGTTTCCCCCTGGAAGCTCCCTCGTGC
GCTCTCCTGTTCCGACCCTGCCGCTTACCGGATACCTGTCCGCCTTTCTCCCTTCGGGAAGCGTGGCGCT
TTCTCATAGCTCACGCTGTAGGTATCTCAGTTCGGTGTAGGTCGTTCGCTCCAAGCTGGGCTGTGTGCAC
GAACCCCCCGTTCAGCCCGACCGCTGCGCCTTATCCGGTAACTATCGTCTTGAGTCCAACCCGGTAAGAC
ACGACTTATCGCCACTGGCAGCAGCCACTGGTAACAGGATTAGCAGAGCGAGGTATGTAGGCGGTGCTAC
AGAGTTCTTGAAGTGGTGGCCTAACTACGGCTACACTAGAAGAACAGTATTTGGTATCTGCGCTCTGCTG
AAGCCAGTTACCTTCGGAAAAAGAGTTGGTAGCTCTTGATCCGGCAAACAAACCACCGCTGGTAGCGGTG
GTTTTTTTGTTTGCAAGCAGCAGATTACGCGCAGAAAAAAAGGATCTCAAGAAGATCCTTTGATCTTTTC
TACGGGGTCTGACGCTCAGTGGAACGAAAACTCACGTTAAGGGATTTTGGTCATGAGATTATCAAAAAGG
ATCTTCACCTAGATCCTTTTAAATTAAAAATGAAGTTTTAAATCAATCTAAAGTATATATGAGTAAACTT
GGTCTGACAGTTACCAATGCTTAATCAGTGAGGCACCTATCTCAGCGATCTGTCTATTTCGTTCATCCAT
AGTTGCCTGACTCCCCGTCGTGTAGATAACTACGATACGGGAGGGCTTACCATCTGGCCCCAGTGCTGCA
ATGATACCGCGAGACCCACGCTCACCGGCTCCAGATTTATCAGCAATAAACCAGCCAGCCGGAAGGGCCG
AGCGCAGAAGTGGTCCTGCAACTTTATCCGCCTCCATCCAGTCTATTAATTGTTGCCGGGAAGCTAGAGT
AAGTAGTTCGCCAGTTAATAGTTTGCGCAACGTTGTTGCCATTGCTACAGGCATCGTGGTGTCACGCTCG
TCGTTTGGTATGGCTTCATTCAGCTCCGGTTCCCAACGATCAAGGCGAGTTACATGATCCCCCATGTTGT
GCAAAAAAGCGGTTAGCTCCTTCGGTCCTCCGATCGTTGTCAGAAGTAAGTTGGCCGCAGTGTTATCACT
CATGGTTATGGCAGCACTGCATAATTCTCTTACTGTCATGCCATCCGTAAGATGCTTTTCTGTGACTGGT
GAGTACTCAACCAAGTCATTCTGAGAATAGTGTATGCGGCGACCGAGTTGCTCTTGCCCGGCGTCAATAC
GGGATAATACCGCGCCACATAGCAGAACTTTAAAAGTGCTCATCATTGGAAAACGTTCTTCGGGGCGAAA
ACTCTCAAGGATCTTACCGCTGTTGAGATCCAGTTCGATGTAACCCACTCGTGCACCCAACTGATCTTCA
GCATCTTTTACTTTCACCAGCGTTTCTGGGTGAGCAAAAACAGGAAGGCAAAATGCCGCAAAAAAGGGAA
TAAGGGCGACACGGAAATGTTGAATACTCATACTCTTCCTTTTTCAATATTATTGAAGCATTTATCAGGG
TTATTGTCTCATGAGCGGATACATATTTGAATGTATTTAGAAAAATAAACAAATAGGGGTTCCGCGCACA
TTTCCCCGAAAAGTGCCACCTGACGTCGACGGATCGGGAGATCTCCCGATCCCCTATGGTGCACTCTCAG
TACAATCTGCTCTGATGCCGCATAGTTAAGCCAGTATCTGCTCCCTGCTTGTGTGTTGGAGGTCGCTGAG
TAGTGCGCGAGCAAAATTTAAGCTACAACAAGGCAAGGCTTGACCGACAATTGCATGAAGAATCTGCTTA
GGGTTAGGCGTTTTGCGCTGCTTCGCGATGTACGGGCCAGATATACGCGTTGACATTGATTATTGACTAG
TTATTAATAGTAATCAATTACGGGGTCATTAGTTCATAGCCCATATATGGAGTTCCGCGTTACATAACTT
ACGGTAAATGGCCCGCCTGGCTGACCGCCCAACGACCCCCGCCCATTGACGTCAATAATGACGTATGTTC
CCATAGTAACGCCAATAGGGACTTTCCATTGACGTCAATGGGTGGAGTATTTACGGTAAACTGCCCACTT
GGCAGTACATCAAGTGTATCATATGCCAAGTACGCCCCCTATTGACGTCAATGACGGTAAATGGCCCGCC
TGGCATTATGCCCAGTACATGACCTTATGGGACTTTCCTACTTGGCAGTACATCTACGTATTAGTCATCG
CTATTACCATGGTGATGCGGTTTTGGCAGTACATCAATGGGCGTGGATAGCGGTTTGACTCACGGGGATT
TCCAAGTCTCCACCCCATTGACGTCAATGGGAGTTTGTTTTGGCACCAAAATCAACGGGACTTTCCAAAA
TGTCGTAACAACTCCGCCCCATTGACGCAAATGGGCGGTAGGCGTGTACGGTGGGAGGTCTATATAAGCA
GCGCGTTTTGCCTGTACTGGGTCTCTCTGGTTAGACCAGATCTGAGCCTGGGAGCTCTCTGGCTAACTAG
GGAACCCACTGCTTAAGCCTCAATAAAGCTTGCCTTGAGTGCTTCAAGTAGTGTGTGCCCGTCTGTTGTG
TGACTCTGGTAACTAGAGATCCCTCAGACCCTTTTAGTCAGTGTGGAAAATCTCTAGCAGTGGCGCCCGA
ACAGGGACTTGAAAGCGAAAGGGAAACCAGAGGAGCTCTCTCGACGCAGGACTCGGCTTGCTGAAGCGCG
CACGGCAAGAGGCGAGGGGCGGCGACTGGTGAGTACGCCAAAAATTTTGACTAGCGGAGGCTAGAAGGAG
AGAGATGGGTGCGAGAGCGTCAGTATTAAGCGGGGGAGAATTAGATCGCGATGGGAAAAAATTCGGTTAA
GGCCAGGGGGAAAGAAAAAATATAAATTAAAACATATAGTATGGGCAAGCAGGGAGCTAGAACGATTCGC
AGTTAATCCTGGCCTGTTAGAAACATCAGAAGGCTGTAGACAAATACTGGGACAGCTACAACCATCCCTT
CAGACAGGATCAGAAGAACTTAGATCATTATATAATACAGTAGCAACCCTCTATTGTGTGCATCAAAGGA
TAGAGATAAAAGACACCAAGGAAGCTTTAGACAAGATAGAGGAAGAGCAAAACAAAAGTAAGACCACCGC
ACAGCAAGCGGCCGCTGATCTTCAGACCTGGAGGAGGAGATATGAGGGACAATTGGAGAAGTGAATTATA
TAAATATAAAGTAGTAAAAATTGAACCATTAGGAGTAGCACCCACCAAGGCAAAGAGAAGAGTGGTGCAG
AGAGAAAAAAGAGCAGTGGGAATAGGAGCTTTGTTCCTTGGGTTCTTGGGAGCAGCAGGAAGCACTATGG
GCGCAGCGTCAATGACGCTGACGGTACAGGCCAGACAATTATTGTCTGGTATAGTGCAGCAGCAGAACAA
TTTGCTGAGGGCTATTGAGGCGCAACAGCATCTGTTGCAACTCACAGTCTGGGGCATCAAGCAGCTCCAG
GCAAGAATCCTGGCTGTGGAAAGATACCTAAAGGATCAACAGCTCCTGGGGATTTGGGGTTGCTCTGGAA
AACTCATTTGCACCACTGCTGTGCCTTGGAATGCTAGTTGGAGTAATAAATCTCTGGAACAGATTTGGAA
TCACACGACCTGGATGGAGTGGGACAGAGAAATTAACAATTACACAAGCTTAATACACTCCTTAATTGAA
GAATCGCAAAACCAGCAAGAAAAGAATGAACAAGAATTATTGGAATTAGATAAATGGGCAAGTTTGTGGA
ATTGGTTTAACATAACAAATTGGCTGTGGTATATAAAATTATTCATAATGATAGTAGGAGGCTTGGTAGG
TTTAAGAATAGTTTTTGCTGTACTTTCTATAGTGAATAGAGTTAGGCAGGGATATTCACCATTATCGTTT
CAGACCCACCTCCCAACCCCGAGGGGACCCGACAGGCCCGAAGGAATAGAAGAAGAAGGTGGAGAGAGAG
ACAGAGACAGATCCATTCGATTAGTGAACGGATCGGCACTGCGTGCGCCAATTCTGCAGACAAATGGCAG
TATTCATCCACAATTTTAAAAGAAAAGGGGGGATTGGGGGGTACAGTGCAGGGGAAAGAATAGTAGACAT
AATAGCAACAGACATACAAACTAAAGAATTACAAAAACAAATTACAAAAATTCAAAATTTTCGGGTTTAT
TACAGGGACAGCAGAGATCCAGTTTGGT
Features (pLannotate 1.2.2; 32 found; start..end, strand, type, name):
     20..290     +  protein_bind   tetracycline response element: contains seven copies of the tetracycline operator tetO tetracycline repressor TetR
    301..318     +  misc_feature   MCS (fragment): pUC18/19 multiple cloning site
    323..361     +  promoter       minimal CMV promoter: human cytomegalovirus (CMV) immediate early promoter
    473..847     +  CDS            BATF: BATF_HUMAN - Experimental evidence at protein level: Swiss-Prot protein existence level 1. AP-1 family transcription factor that controls the differentiation of lineage-specific cells in the immune system: specifically mediates the differentiation of T-helper 17 cells (Th17), follicular T-helper cells (TfH), CD8(+) dendritic cells and class- switch recombination (CSR) in B-cells. Acts via the formation of a heterodimer with JUNB that recognizes and binds DNA sequence 5'- TGA[CG]TCA-3'. The BATF-JUNB heterodimer also forms a complex with IRF4 (or IRF8) in immune cells, leading to recognition of
    857..875     +  misc_feature   MCS (fragment): pBluescript multiple cloning site
    875..1463    +  misc_feature   WPRE: woodchuck hepatitis virus posttranscriptional regulatory element
   1400..1981    +  CDS            nef (fragment): NEF_HV1H2 - Experimental evidence at protein level: Swiss-Prot protein existence level 1. Extracellular Nef protein targets CD4(+) T-lymphocytes for apoptosis by interacting with CXCR4 surface receptors. From Human immunodeficiency virus type 1 group M subtype B (isolate HXB2) (HIV-1).
   1988..2168    +  LTR            5' LTR (truncated): truncated 5' long terminal repeat (LTR) from HIV-1
   2200..2424    +  polyA_signal   bGH poly(A) signal: bovine growth hormone polyadenylation signal
   2428..2449    +  promoter       SV40 promoter (fragment): SV40 enhancer and early promoter
   2470..2898    +  rep_origin     f1 ori (sequence partly withheld): f1 bacteriophage origin of replication; arrow indicates direction of (+) strand synthesis
   2912..3241    +  promoter       SV40 promoter: SV40 enhancer and early promoter
   3289..3336    +  promoter       EM7 promoter: synthetic bacterial promoter&nbsp
   3355..3729    +  CDS            BleoR: antibiotic-binding protein; Sh ble from Streptoalloteichus hindustanus; confers resistance to bleomycin, phleomycin, and Zeocin™
   3739..3864    +  CDS            ble (fragment): BLE_KLEPN - Experimental evidence at protein level: Swiss-Prot protein existence level 1. Binding protein with a strong affinity to the bleomycin family of antibiotics. Binds to CL990; an antimitotic-antibiotic compound. From Klebsiella pneumoniae.
   3859..3980    +  polyA_signal   SV40 poly(A) signal: SV40 polyadenylation signal
   4053..4069    -  protein_bind   lac operator: The lac repressor binds to the lac operator to inhibit transcription in E. coli. This inhibition can be relieved by adding lactose or isopropyl-β-D-thiogalactopyranoside (IPTG). lac repressor encoded by lacI
   4077..4107    -  promoter       lac promoter: promoter for the E. coli lac operon
   4122..4143    -  protein_bind   CAP binding site: CAP binding activates transcription in the presence of cAMP. E. coli catabolite activator protein
   4156..4248    -  CDS            lacI (fragment): lac repressor; lacI; The lac repressor binds to the lac operator to inhibit transcription in E. coli. This inhibition can be relieved by adding lactose or isopropyl-β-D-thiogalactopyranoside (IPTG).
   4431..5019    -  rep_origin     ori: high-copy-number ColE1/pMB1/pBR322/pUC origin of replication
   5190..6050    -  CDS            AmpR: β-lactamase; bla; confers resistance to ampicillin, carbenicillin, and related antibiotics
   6051..6155    -  promoter       AmpR promoter: bla
   6214..6266    -  misc_feature   bom (fragment): basis of mobility region from pBR322
   6421..6800    +  enhancer       CMV enhancer: human cytomegalovirus immediate early enhancer
   6801..7000    +  promoter       CMV promoter: human cytomegalovirus (CMV) immediate early promoter
   7018..7198    +  LTR            5' LTR (truncated): truncated 5' long terminal repeat (LTR) from HIV-1
   7245..7370    +  misc_feature   HIV-1 Ψ: packaging signal of human immunodeficiency virus type 1
   7354..7717    +  CDS            HIV-1 gag (fragment): gag protein from human immunodeficiency virus 1; gag
   7863..8096    +  misc_feature   RRE: The Rev response element (RRE) of HIV-1 allows for Rev-dependent mRNA export from the nucleus to the cytoplasm.
   8473..8573    +  CDS            Rev (fragment): human immunodeficiency virus 1 (HIV-1) Rev protein; rev; enhances nuclear export of unspliced and incompletely spliced viral mRNAs
   8623..8740    +  misc_feature   cPPT/CTS: central polypurine tract and central termination sequence of HIV-1
