[The description below was written by a language model from this plasmid's Addgene catalogue record and pLannotate feature annotations shown in this document.]
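Description:
pFUW-TetO-BATF is an HIV-1-based lentiviral transfer plasmid built on the pFUW-TetO backbone for doxycycline-inducible expression of human BATF in mammalian cells. In bacteria it is maintained as a high-copy plasmid through a ColE1/pUC-type origin and selected with ampicillin via the β-lactamase gene. An f1 origin is also present. Outside the viral genome, the backbone carries an SV40 promoter/EM7 promoter-driven BleoR cassette with an SV40 poly(A) signal, which could in principle confer Zeocin resistance, though the record does not describe its use.

The viral genome is transcribed in packaging cells from a CMV enhancer/promoter fused to a truncated 5' LTR, followed by the Ψ packaging signal with a gag fragment, the Rev response element for Rev-dependent nuclear export, and the cPPT/CTS. The expression cassette consists of a tetracycline response element with seven tetO copies placed upstream of a minimal CMV promoter, which explains the "CMV" promoter entry in the catalogue. This drives the roughly 378 bp BATF coding sequence, cloned between XbaI and BstBI sites and carrying no annotated tag or reporter. A WPRE downstream enhances transcript stability and expression, and the cassette ends in a truncated LTR followed by a bGH poly(A) signal.

Because the TRE is silent without a tetracycline-controlled transactivator, induction requires one such as rtTA supplied separately, since none is encoded here. BATF is an AP-1 family transcription factor involved in immune lineage differentiation, including dendritic cells. The associated publication concerns reprogramming human somatic cells into cross-presenting dendritic cells, which fits use of this vector for delivering BATF as an inducible reprogramming factor.
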