Addgene plasmid #178451: pFUW-TetO-BATF
Purpose: doxycycline-inducible expression of Human BATF in mammalian cells
Depositing lab: Filipe Pereira. Depositing organization: Center for Neuroscience and Cell Biology, University of Coimbra. Publication: Single-cell transcriptional profiling informs efficient reprogramming of human somatic cells to cross-presenting dendritic cells. Rosa FF, Pires CF, Kurochkin I, Halitzki E, Zahan T, Arh N, Zimmermannova O, Ferreira AG, Li H, Karlsson S, Scheding S, Pereira CF. Sci Immunol. 2022 Mar 4;7(69):eabg5539. doi: 10.1126/sciimmunol.abg5539. Epub 2022 Mar 4. PubMed 35245086.
Backbone
  Vector backbone: pFUW-TetO
  Vector type: Mammalian Expression, Lentiviral
Growth in bacteria
  Bacterial resistance: Ampicillin, 100 μg/mL
  Growth temperature: 37°C
  Growth strain: NEB Stable
  Copy number: High Copy
Gene/Insert
  Gene/Insert name: BATF
  Species: H. sapiens (human)
  Insert size (bp): 378
  GenBank ID: NM_006399.3
  Entrez Gene: BATF (a.k.a. B-ATF, BATF1, SFA-2, SFA2)
  Promoter: CMV
  Cloning method: Restriction Enzyme; 5′ cloning site XbaI (unknown if destroyed); 3′ cloning site BstBI (unknown if destroyed)
  Sequencing primers: 5′ TCCACGCTGTTTTGACCTCC
Terms and licenses: Academic/Nonprofit Terms; Industry Terms: Not Available to Industry
How to cite: pFUW-TetO-BATF was a gift from Filipe Pereira (Addgene plasmid # 178451 ; http://n2t.net/addgene:178451 ; RRID:Addgene_178451)
